>Addgene plasmid #143066 | TFORF0708 | addgene full sequence | sequence record 398768 | Addgene NGS Result
TTAATGTAGTCTTATGCAATACTCTTGTAGTCTTGCAACATGGTAACGATGAGTTAGCAACATGCCTTAC
AAGGAGAGAAAAAGCACCGTGCATGCCGATTGGTGGAAGTAAGGTGGTACGATCGTGCCTTATTAGGAAG
GCAACAGACGGGTCTGACATGGATTGGACGAACCACTGAATTGCCGCATTGCAGAGATATTGTATTTAAG
TGCCTAGCTCGATACATAAACGGGTCTCTCTGGTTAGACCAGATCTGAGCCTGGGAGCTCTCTGGCTAAC
TAGGGAACCCACTGCTTAAGCCTCAATAAAGCTTGCCTTGAGTGCTTCAAGTAGTGTGTGCCCGTCTGTT
GTGTGACTCTGGTAACTAGAGATCCCTCAGACCCTTTTAGTCAGTGTGGAAAATCTCTAGCAGTGGCGCC
CGAACAGGGACTTGAAAGCGAAAGGGAAACCAGAGGAGCTCTCTCGACGCAGGACTCGGCTTGCTGAAGC
GCGCACGGCAAGAGGCGAGGGGCGGCGACTGGTGAGTACGCCAAAAATTTTGACTAGCGGAGGCTAGAAG
GAGAGAGATGGGTGCGAGAGCGTCAGTATTAAGCGGGGGAGAATTAGATCGCGATGGGAAAAAATTCGGT
TAAGGCCAGGGGGAAAGAAAAAATATAAATTAAAACATATAGTATGGGCAAGCAGGGAGCTAGAACGATT
CGCAGTTAATCCTGGCCTGTTAGAAACATCAGAAGGCTGTAGACAAATACTGGGACAGCTACAACCATCC
CTTCAGACAGGATCAGAAGAACTTAGATCATTATATAATACAGTAGCAACCCTCTATTGTGTGCATCAAA
GGATAGAGATAAAAGACACCAAGGAAGCTTTAGACAAGATAGAGGAAGAGCAAAACAAAAGTAAGACCAC
CGCACAGCAAGCGGCCGCTGATCTTCAGACCTGGAGGAGGAGATATGAGGGACAATTGGAGAAGTGAATT
ATATAAATATAAAGTAGTAAAAATTGAACCATTAGGAGTAGCACCCACCAAGGCAAAGAGAAGAGTGGTG
CAGAGAGAAAAAAGAGCAGTGGGAATAGGAGCTTTGTTCCTTGGGTTCTTGGGAGCAGCAGGAAGCACTA
TGGGCGCAGCGTCAATGACGCTGACGGTACAGGCCAGACAATTATTGTCTGGTATAGTGCAGCAGCAGAA
CAATTTGCTGAGGGCTATTGAGGCGCAACAGCATCTGTTGCAACTCACAGTCTGGGGCATCAAGCAGCTC
CAGGCAAGAATCCTGGCTGTGGAAAGATACCTAAAGGATCAACAGCTCCTGGGGATTTGGGGTTGCTCTG
GAAAACTCATTTGCACCACTGCTGTGCCTTGGAATGCTAGTTGGAGTAATAAATCTCTGGAACAGATTTG
GAATCACACGACCTGGATGGAGTGGGACAGAGAAATTAACAATTACACAAGCTTAATACACTCCTTAATT
GAAGAATCGCAAAACCAGCAAGAAAAGAATGAACAAGAATTATTGGAATTAGATAAATGGGCAAGTTTGT
GGAATTGGTTTAACATAACAAATTGGCTGTGGTATATAAAATTATTCATAATGATAGTAGGAGGCTTGGT
AGGTTTAAGAATAGTTTTTGCTGTACTTTCTATAGTGAATAGAGTTAGGCAGGGATATTCACCATTATCG
TTTCAGACCCACCTCCCAACCCCGAGGGGACCCATGCATTGCATCTCAATTAGTCAGCAACCAGGTGTGG
AAAGTCCCCAGGCTCCCCAGCAGGCAGAAGTATGCAAAGCATGCGTCTCAATTAGTCAGCAACCATAGTC
CCGCCCCTAACTCCGCCCATCCCGCCCCTAACTCCGCCCAGTTCCGCCCATTCTCCGCCCCATGGCTGAC
TAATTTTTTTTATTTATGCAGAGGCCGAGGCCGCCTCGGCCTCTGAGCTATTCCAGAAGTAGTGAGGAGG
CTTTTTTGGAGGCCTAGGCTTTTGCAAAAAGCTTTCTAGAGGTACCACCGGAGCTTACCATGACCGAGTA
CAAGCCCACGGTGCGCCTCGCCACCCGCGACGACGTCCCCAGGGCCGTACGCACCCTCGCCGCCGCGTTC
GCCGACTACCCCGCCACGCGCCACACCGTCGATCCGGACCGCCACATCGAGCGGGTCACCGAGCTGCAAG
AACTCTTCCTCACGCGCGTCGGGCTCGACATCGGCAAGGTGTGGGTCGCGGACGACGGCGCCGCCGTGGC
GGTCTGGACCACGCCGGAGAGCGTCGAAGCGGGGGCGGTGTTCGCCGAGATCGGCCCGCGCATGGCCGAG
TTGAGCGGTTCCCGGCTGGCCGCGCAGCAACAGATGGAAGGCCTCCTGGCGCCGCACCGGCCCAAGGAGC
CCGCGTGGTTCCTGGCCACCGTCGGCGTCTCGCCCGACCACCAGGGCAAGGGTCTGGGCAGCGCCGTCGT
GCTCCCCGGAGTGGAGGCGGCCGAGCGCGCCGGGGTGCCCGCCTTCCTGGAGACCTCCGCGCCCCGCAAC
CTCCCCTTCTACGAGCGGCTCGGCTTCACCGTCACCGCCGACGTCGAGGTGCCCGAAGGACCGCGCACCT
GGTGCATGACCCGCAAGCCCGGTGCCAGTTAACGAATTCTAGATCTTGAGACAAATGGCAGTATTCATCC
ACAATTTTAAAAGAAAAGGGGGGATTGGGGGGTACAGTGCAGGGGAAAGAATAGTAGACATAATAGCAAC
AGACATACAAACTAAAGAATTACAAAAACAAATTACAAAAATTCAAAATTTTCGGGTTTATTACAGGGAC
AGCAGAGATCCACTTTGGCGCCGGCTCGAGGCCTGCAGGTGCAAAGATGGATAAAGTTTTAAACAGAGAG
GAATCTTTGCAGCTAATGGACCTTCTAGGTCTTGAAAGGAGTGGGAATTGGCTCCGGTGCCCGTCAGTGG
GCAGAGCGCACATCGCCCACAGTCCCCGAGAAGTTGGGGGGAGGGGTCGGCAATTGAACCGGTGCCTAGA
GAAGGTGGCGCGGGGTAAACTGGGAAAGTGATGTCGTGTACTGGCTCCGCCTTTTTCCCGAGGGTGGGGG
AGAACCGTATATAAGTGCAGTAGTCGCCGTGAACGTTCTTTTTCGCAACGGGTTTGCCGCCAGAACACAG
GTAAGTGCCGTGTGTGGTTCCCGCGGGCCTGGCCTCTTTACGGGTTATGGCCCTTGCGTGCCTTGAATTA
CTTCCACCTGGCTGCAGTACGTGATTCTTGATCCCGAGCTTCGGGTTGGAAGTGGGTGGGAGAGTTCGAG
GCCTTGCGCTTAAGGAGCCCCTTCGCCTCGTGCTTGAGTTGAGGCCTGGCCTGGGCGCTGGGGCCGCCGC
GTGCGAATCTGGTGGCACCTTCGCGCCTGTCTCGCTGCTTTCGATAAGTCTCTAGCCATTTAAAATTTTT
GATGACCTGCTGCGACGCTTTTTTTCTGGCAAGATAGTCTTGTAAATGCGGGCCAAGATCTGCACACTGG
TATTTCGGTTTTTGGGGCCGCGGGCGGCGACGGGGCCCGTGCGTCCCAGCGCACATGTTCGGCGAGGCGG
GGCCTGCGAGCGCGGCCACCGAGAATCGGACGGGGGTAGTCTCAAGCTGGCCGGCCTGCTCTGGTGCCTG
GCCTCGCGCCGCCGTGTATCGCCCCGCCCTGGGCGGCAAGGCTGGCCCGGTCGGCACCAGTTGCGTGAGC
GGAAAGATGGCCGCTTCCCGGCCCTGCTGCAGGGAGCTCAAAATGGAGGACGCGGCGCTCGGGAGAGCGG
GCGGGTGAGTCACCCACACAAAGGAAAAGGGCCTTTCCGTCCTCAGCCGTCGCTTCATGTGACTCCACGG
AGTACCGGGCGCCGTCCAGGCACCTCGATTAGTTCTCGAGCTTTTGGAGTACGTCGTCTTTAGGTTGGGG
GGAGGGGTTTTATGCGATGGAGTTTCCCCACACTGAGTGGGTGGAGACTGAAGTTAGGCCAGCTTGGCAC
TTGATGTAATTCTCCTTGGAATTTGCCCTTTTTGAGTTTGGATCTTGGTTCATTCTCAAGCCTCAGACAG
TGGTTCAAAGTTTTTTTCTTCCATTTCAGGTGTCGTGAGGCTAGCACCGCCACCATGTCAGGTGTGATGG
TCGGCTCCCACGCGGACATGGCGCCGGCCTCTACTGCGGAGGGGGCCGGGGAGAAGCCAGGCCCTGCGGC
CCCTGCCCCGGCGGCCCAGTACGAATGTGGGGAGTGTGGCAAGTCATTCCGGTGGTCGTCCCGGCTCCTG
CACCACCAGCGCACGCACACAGGCGAGCGGCCCTACAAGTGCCCAGACTGCCCCAAGGCTTTCAAAGGCT
CCTCGGCCCTGCTCTACCACCAGCGAGGCCACACGGGCGAGCGGCCCTACCAGTGCCCCGACTGTCCCAA
GGCCTTCAAGCGCTCCTCTCTGCTGCAGATCCACCGTAGCGTGCACACCGGCCTGCGGGCCTTCATCTGC
GGCCAGTGCGGCCTGGCCTTCAAGTGGTCGTCCCACTACCAGTACCACTTAAGGCAGCACACAGGCGAGC
GCCCCTACCCGTGCCCGGACTGCCCCAAGGCCTTCAAGAACTCGTCCAGCCTGCGGCGCCACCGCCACGT
GCACACCGGCGAGCGGCCCTACACCTGTGGAGTCTGCGGGAAGAGCTTCACGCAGAGCACCAACCTGCGG
CAGCACCAGCGCGTGCACACGGGCGAGCGGCCCTTCCGCTGCCCGCTCTGCCCCAAGACCTTCACCCACT
CCTCCAACCTGCTGCTGCACCAGCGCACGCACGGCGCCGCCCCCGCCCCGGGTACCGCCTCCGCGGCCCC
GCCCCCCCAGTCCCGGGAGCCCGGCAAGGTCTTCGTGTGCGACGCCTACCTGCAGCGGCACCTCCAGCCC
CACAGCCCGCCCGCGCCTCCCGCCCCGCCGCCCCCGCCCCCGCCCGTGGTGCCTGAGCTCTTTTTGGCGG
CGGCGGAGACCACGGTGGAGCTGGTGTACCGCTGCGATGGCTGCGAGCAGGGATTCAGCAGCGAGGAGCT
GCTCCTGGAGCACCAGCCGTGCCCCGGGCCCGATGCGGCGCCCCAGCCCCAGGAGGCACCCGCCGAGGCG
CCCAAGGCCGACCAGCCACCGTCCCCTCTGCCGCAGCCCCCTCCTCCCGCCGCCGCCCCCGCGCCTGGCT
TTGCCTGTCTGCCCTGCGGCAAGTCCTTCCGGACGGTGGCTGGGCTCTCCCGCCACCAGCACAGCCACGG
GGCTGCCGGCGGGCAAGCGTTCCGCTGCGGCAGCTGCGACGGCTCCTTCCCGCAGCTGGCCAGCCTCCTG
GCGCATCAGCAGTGCCACGTGGAAGAGGCCGCGGCCGGGCGCCCGCCCCCGCAGGCTGAGGCTGCGGAGG
TGACCTGCCCCCAGGAACCGCTGGCGCCTGCCGCCCCCGTCCCGCCGCCACCCCCGTCCGCCCCCGCTTC
TGCGGAGCGGCCCTACAAATGTGCCGAGTGCGGCAAGTCCTTCAAGGGCTCCTCCGGGCTGCGCTACCAC
CTGCGGGACCACACGGGCGAGCGGCCCTACCAGTGTGGCGAGTGCGGCAAGGCCTTCAAGCGCTCCTCCC
TGCTGGCCATCCACCAGCGGGTGCACACGGGCCTGCGGGCCTTCACCTGTGGCCAGTGCGGCCTCACCTT
CAAGTGGTCGTCCCACTACCAGTACCACCTGCGGCTGCACTCTGGCGAGCGGCCCTACGCCTGCGGGGAG
TGTGGCAAGGCCTTCCGCAACACGTCGTGCCTGCGTCGCCACCGCCACGTGCACACTGGCGAGAGGCCCC
ACGCCTGCGGTGTCTGCGGCAAGAGCTTCGCGCAGACCTCCAACCTGCGGCAGCACCAGCGCGTGCACAC
GGGCGAGCGGCCCTTCCGCTGCCCGCTCTGCCCCAAGACCTTCACCCACTCCTCCAACCTGCTGCTGCAC
CAGCGCACGCACTCGGCGGAGCGCCCCTTCACCTGCCCCATCTGCGGTCGCGGCTTCGTTATGGCCGCCT
ATCTGCAGCGGCACCTGAGGACGCACGCCCCGGCCAACACGCCTCCCAGCACCACAGCCCCTGCCGCCGG
CCCCCAGCCCCCTGCTCCACTGGCTGCTGCGCGGGCCCCGCCAGCCACCCAAGATGTCCACGTCCTGCCC
CACCTCCAGGCCACGCTCTCCCTCGAGGTGGCGGGGGGCACGGCCCAGGCCCCGAGCTTGGGGCCAGCAG
CGCCCAACTCTCAGACGTTCCTCCTGGTGCAAACTGCCCAGGGCCTCCAGCTGATCCCCAGCAGCGTGCA
GCCCCCTACACCTCCGCCCCCTCCCGCACCTCCCAAGCTCATCCTGCTGCCCTCCTCCAGTGCTGGGGCT
GGGGGCGGCCGTGCAAGGCAGGGCCCGCGGGCAGTGGGGAAAGCGGGCCAGGGGGCGGGAGTGGTCTGGC
TGCCAGGCCCTGGGGGTCTAGGGGTGCAGGGAGCGGCCAGCGCTGGGGCCAGCGGGACAGGGCAGAGCCT
CATCGTTCTGCAGAATGTGGGGGGTGGGGAGGCAGGGCCACAGGAAATGAGTGGGGTGCAGCTCCAGCCC
CTCCGACCAGCCCCAGAAGTAACCACGGTCCAGCTCCAGCCAGCGCAGGAGGTGACCACAGTCCAGCTCC
AGCCAGCACAGGAAGTAACCACGGTCCAGCTCCAGCCAGCACAGGAGGTGACCACGGTCCAGCTCCAGCC
CGTGGCCGGCCAGCTCTCCAATTCCAGTGGGGGAGCTGTGGCTACTGAGGCACCCAACCTGCTGGTTGTT
CAGAGCGGGGCAGCTGAGGAGTTGCTCACTGGCCCGGGCCCCGGGGAGGCGGGGGATGGCGAGGCCAGCA
CTGGTGTGGTCCAGGATGTCCTCTTTGAGACACTCCAGACGGACGAGGGCTTGCAGAGCGTGCTGGTGCT
GAGCGGGGCCGATGGCGAACAGACTCGACTCTGCGTACAGGAGGTAGAAACACTTCCTCCTGGGCTGACG
GAGCCGCCTGCCACCGGCCCACCCGGACAGAAACTCCTCATCATCCGCAGCGCCCCAGCCACTGAGCTGC
TGGACAGCAGCAACACTGGAGGAGGCACCGCCACGCTGCAGCTCCTGGCCCCACCGCCGTCAGGCCCAGC
CTCGGGCCCCGCGGGGCTCCCCGGGGCTCCAGCCTCCCAGATGGTGCAAGTGGTCCCCGCAGGAGCTGGG
CCTGGTGTTATGACCCCTCAGGGCCTGCCCTCCATCCAGATTGTCCAGACTCTACCCGCAGTCCAGCTGG
TGCACACGTTTTAGTAATGAACTAGTCCGTAACTTGAAAGTATTTCGATTTCTTGGCTTTATATATCTTG
TGGAAAGGACGACGGAGGCGGTTCACTCCGCTAGGAACGCGTTAAGTCGACAATCAACCTCTGGATTACA
AAATTTGTGAAAGATTGACTGGTATTCTTAACTATGTTGCTCCTTTTACGCTATGTGGATACGCTGCTTT
AATGCCTTTGTATCATGCTATTGCTTCCCGTATGGCTTTCATTTTCTCCTCCTTGTATAAATCCTGGTTG
CTGTCTCTTTATGAGGAGTTGTGGCCCGTTGTCAGGCAACGTGGCGTGGTGTGCACTGTGTTTGCTGACG
CAACCCCCACTGGTTGGGGCATTGCCACCACCTGTCAGCTCCTTTCCGGGACTTTCGCTTTCCCCCTCCC
TATTGCCACGGCGGAACTCATCGCCGCCTGCCTTGCCCGCTGCTGGACAGGGGCTCGGCTGTTGGGCACT
GACAATTCCGTGGTGTTGTCGGGGAAATCATCGTCCTTTCCTTGGCTGCTCGCCTGTGTTGCCACCTGGA
TTCTGCGCGGGACGTCCTTCTGCTACGTCCCTTCGGCCCTCAATCCAGCGGACCTTCCTTCCCGCGGCCT
GCTGCCGGCTCTGCGGCCTCTTCCGCGTCTTCGCCTTCGCCCTCAGACGAGTCGGATCTCCCTTTGGGCC
GCCTCCCCGCGTCGACTTTAAGACCAATGACTTACAAGGCAGCTGTAGATCTTAGCCACTTTTTAAAAGA
AAAGGGGGGACTGGAAGGGCTAATTCACTCCCAACGAAGACAAGATCTGCTTTTTGCTTGTACTGGGTCT
CTCTGGTTAGACCAGATCTGAGCCTGGGAGCTCTCTGGCTAACTAGGGAACCCACTGCTTAAGCCTCAAT
AAAGCTTGCCTTGAGTGCTTCAAGTAGTGTGTGCCCGTCTGTTGTGTGACTCTGGTAACTAGAGATCCCT
CAGACCCTTTTAGTCAGTGTGGAAAATCTCTAGCAGTACGTATAGTAGTTCATGTCATCTTATTATTCAG
TATTTATAACTTGCAAAGAAATGAATATCAGAGAGTGAGAGGAACTTGTTTATTGCAGCTTATAATGGTT
ACAAATAAAGCAATAGCATCACAAATTTCACAAATAAAGCATTTTTTTCACTGCATTCTAGTTGTGGTTT
GTCCAAACTCATCAATGTATCTTATCATGTCTGGCTCTAGCTATCCCGCCCCTAACTCCGCCCATCCCGC
CCCTAACTCCGCCCAGTTCCGCCCATTCTCCGCCCCATGGCTGACTAATTTTTTTTATTTATGCAGAGGC
CGAGGCCGCCTCGGCCTCTGAGCTATTCCAGAAGTAGTGAGGAGGCTTTTTTGGAGGCCTAGGGACGTAC
CCAATTCGCCCTATAGTGAGTCGTATTACGCGCGCTCACTGGCCGTCGTTTTACAACGTCGTGACTGGGA
AAACCCTGGCGTTACCCAACTTAATCGCCTTGCAGCACATCCCCCTTTCGCCAGCTGGCGTAATAGCGAA
GAGGCCCGCACCGATCGCCCTTCCCAACAGTTGCGCAGCCTGAATGGCGAATGGG
[124 nt withheld, positions 8876-8999]
C
[91 nt withheld, positions 9001-9091]
A
[49 nt withheld, positions 9093-9141]
CCTTTGACGTTGGAGTCCACGTTCTTT
[37 nt withheld, positions 9169-9205]
ACCCTATCTCGGTCTATTCTTTTGATTTATAAGGGATTTTGCCGATTTCGGCCTATTGGTTAAAAAATGA
GCTGATTTAACAAAAATTTAACGCGAATTTTAACAAAATATTAACGCTTACAATTTAGGTGGCACTTTTC
GGGGAAATGTGCGCGGAACCCCTATTTGTTTATTTTTCTAAATACATTCAAATATGTATCCGCTCATGAG
ACAATAACCCTGATAAATGCTTCAATAATATTGAAAAAGGAAGAGTATGAGTATTCAACATTTCCGTGTC
GCCCTTATTCCCTTTTTTGCGGCATTTTGCCTTCCTGTTTTTGCTCACCCAGAAACGCTGGTGAAAGTAA
AAGATGCTGAAGATCAGTTGGGTGCACGAGTGGGTTACATCGAACTGGATCTCAACAGCGGTAAGATCCT
TGAGAGTTTTCGCCCCGAAGAACGTTTTCCAATGATGAGCACTTTTAAAGTTCTGCTATGTGGCGCGGTA
TTATCCCGTATTGACGCCGGGCAAGAGCAACTCGGTCGCCGCATACACTATTCTCAGAATGACTTGGTTG
AGTACTCACCAGTCACAGAAAAGCATCTTACGGATGGCATGACAGTAAGAGAATTATGCAGTGCTGCCAT
AACCATGAGTGATAACACTGCGGCCAACTTACTTCTGACAACGATCGGAGGACCGAAGGAGCTAACCGCT
TTTTTGCACAACATGGGGGATCATGTAACTCGCCTTGATCGTTGGGAACCGGAGCTGAATGAAGCCATAC
CAAACGACGAGCGTGACACCACGATGCCTGTAGCAATGGCAACAACGTTGCGCAAACTATTAACTGGCGA
ACTACTTACTCTAGCTTCCCGGCAACAATTAATAGACTGGATGGAGGCGGATAAAGTTGCAGGACCACTT
CTGCGCTCGGCCCTTCCGGCTGGCTGGTTTATTGCTGATAAATCTGGAGCCGGTGAGCGTGGGTCTCGCG
GTATCATTGCAGCACTGGGGCCAGATGGTAAGCCCTCCCGTATCGTAGTTATCTACACGACGGGGAGTCA
GGCAACTATGGATGAACGAAATAGACAGATCGCTGAGATAGGTGCCTCACTGATTAAGCATTGGTAACTG
TCAGACCAAGTTTACTCATATATACTTTAGATTGATTTAAAACTTCATTTTTAATTTAAAAGGATCTAGG
TGAAGATCCTTTTTGATAATCTCATGACCAAAATCCCTTAACGTGAGTTTTCGTTCCACTGAGCGTCAGA
CCCCGTAGAAAAGATCAAAGGATCTTCTTGAGATCCTTTTTTTCTGCGCGTAATCTGCTGCTTGCAAACA
AAAAAACCACCGCTACCAGCGGTGGTTTGTTTGCCGGATCAAGAGCTACCAACTCTTTTTCCGAAGGTAA
CTGGCTTCAGCAGAGCGCAGATACCAAATACTGTTCTTCTAGTGTAGCCGTAGTTAGGCCACCACTTCAA
GAACTCTGTAGCACCGCCTACATACCTCGCTCTGCTAATCCTGTTACCAGTGGCTGCTGCCAGTGGCGAT
AAGTCGTGTCTTACCGGGTTGGACTCAAGACGATAGTTACCGGATAAGGCGCAGCGGTCGGGCTGAACGG
GGGGTTCGTGCACACAGCCCAGCTTGGAGCGAACGACCTACACCGAACTGAGATACCTACAGCGTGAGCT
ATGAGAAAGCGCCACGCTTCCCGAAGGGAGAAAGGCGGACAGGTATCCGGTAAGCGGCAGGGTCGGAACA
GGAGAGCGCACGAGGGAGCTTCCAGGGGGAAACGCCTGGTATCTTTATAGTCCTGTCGGGTTTCGCCACC
TCTGACTTGAGCGTCGATTTTTGTGATGCTCGTCAGGGGGGCGGAGCCTATGGAAAAACGCCAGCAACGC
GGCCTTTTTACGGTTCCTGGCCTTTTGCTGGCCTTTTGCTCACATGTTCTTTCCTGCGTTATCCCCTGAT
TCTGTGGATAACCGTATTACCGCCTTTGAGTGAGCTGATACCGCTCGCCGCAGCCGAACGACCGAGCGCA
GCGAGTCAGTGAGCGAGGAAGCGGAAGAGCGCCCAATACGCAAACCGCCTCTCCCCGCGCGTTGGCCGAT
TCATTAATGCAGCTGGCACGACAGGTTTCCCGACTGGAAAGCGGGCAGTGAGCGCAACGCAATTAATGTG
AGTTAGCTCACTCATTAGGCACCCCAGGCTTTACACTTTATGCTTCCGGCTCGTATGTTGTGTGGAATTG
TGAGCGGATAACAATTTCACACAGGAAACAGCTATGACCATGATTACGCCAAGCGCGCAATTAACCCTCA
CTAAAGGGAACAAAAGCTGGAGCTGCAAGC
Features (pLannotate 1.2.2; 31 found; start..end, strand, type, name):
      5..231     +  promoter       RSV promoter: Rous sarcoma virus enhancer/promoter
    232..412     +  LTR            5' LTR (truncated): truncated 5' long terminal repeat (LTR) from HIV-1
    459..584     +  misc_feature   HIV-1 Ψ: packaging signal of human immunodeficiency virus type 1
    568..931     +  CDS            HIV-1 gag (fragment): gag protein from human immunodeficiency virus 1; gag
   1077..1310    +  misc_feature   RRE: The Rev response element (RRE) of HIV-1 allows for Rev-dependent mRNA export from the nucleus to the cytoplasm.
   1687..1713    +  CDS            Rev (fragment): human immunodeficiency virus 1 (HIV-1) Rev protein; rev; enhances nuclear export of unspliced and incompletely spliced viral mRNAs
   1720..1743    +  promoter       SV40 promoter (fragment): SV40 early promoter
   1744..1815    +  promoter       SV40 promoter (fragment): SV40 enhancer and early promoter
   1839..1974    +  rep_origin     SV40 ori: SV40 origin of replication
   2020..2616    +  CDS            PuroR (fragment): puromycin N-acetyltransferase; pac from Streptomyces; confers resistance to puromycin
   2665..2782    +  misc_feature   cPPT/CTS: central polypurine tract and central termination sequence of HIV-1
   2847..2913    +  CDS            small t antigen (fragment): SV40 (simian virus 40) small t antigen
   2920..4098    +  promoter       EF-1α promoter: strong constitutive promoter for human elongation factor EF-1α
   4115..7291    +  CDS            ZNF628: ZN628_HUMAN - Experimental evidence at protein level: Swiss-Prot protein existence level 1. Transcriptional activator. Binds DNA on GT-box consensus sequence 5'-TTGGTT-3'. Plays a role in spermiogenesis. From Homo sapiens (Human).
   7307..7360    +  promoter       U6 promoter (fragment): RNA polymerase III promoter for human U6 snRNA
   7402..7990    +  misc_feature   WPRE: woodchuck hepatitis virus posttranscriptional regulatory element
   8041..8060    +  misc_feature   cPPT/CTS (fragment): central polypurine tract and central termination sequence of HIV-1
   8062..8295    +  LTR            3' LTR (ΔU3): self-inactivating 3' long terminal repeat (LTR) from HIV-1
   8373..8494    +  polyA_signal   SV40 poly(A) signal: SV40 polyadenylation signal
   8534..8669    +  rep_origin     SV40 ori: SV40 origin of replication
   8690..8708    -  promoter       T7 promoter: promoter for bacteriophage T7 RNA polymerase
   8716..8871    +  CDS            lacZα (fragment): LacZα fragment of β-galactosidase; lacZ fragment
   8876..9304    +  rep_origin     f1 ori (sequence partly withheld): f1 bacteriophage origin of replication; arrow indicates direction of (+) strand synthesis
   9357..9461    +  promoter       AmpR promoter: bla
   9462..10322   +  CDS            AmpR: β-lactamase; bla; confers resistance to ampicillin, carbenicillin, and related antibiotics
  10493..11081   +  rep_origin     ori: high-copy-number ColE1/pMB1/pBR322/pUC origin of replication
  11264..11356   +  CDS            lacI (fragment): lac repressor; lacI; The lac repressor binds to the lac operator to inhibit transcription in E. coli. This inhibition can be relieved by adding lactose or isopropyl-β-D-thiogalactopyranoside (IPTG).
  11369..11390   +  protein_bind   CAP binding site: CAP binding activates transcription in the presence of cAMP. E. coli catabolite activator protein
  11405..11435   +  promoter       lac promoter: promoter for the E. coli lac operon
  11439..11461   +  protein_bind   lac operator (fragment): The lac repressor binds to the lac operator to inhibit transcription in E. coli. This inhibition can be relieved by adding lactose or isopropyl-β-D-thiogalactopyranoside (IPTG). lac repressor encoded by lacI
  11504..11522   +  promoter       T3 promoter: promoter for bacteriophage T3 RNA polymerase
