[The description below was written by a language model from this plasmid's Addgene catalogue record and pLannotate feature annotations shown in this document.]
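Description:
TFORF0708 is a lentiviral mammalian expression plasmid built on the pLX_TRC317 backbone and carrying the human zinc-finger transcription factor ZNF628 as its open reading frame. It belongs to a barcoded transcription factor ORF collection in which each construct carries a unique 24-bp barcode, so that the identity of the overexpressed factor can be read out in pooled screens. In bacteria the plasmid is maintained through a high-copy ColE1/pUC-type origin and selected with ampicillin via the β-lactamase gene. An f1 origin and remnants of a lac/lacZα cloning region with T7 and T3 promoters are also present in the backbone. The depositor notes that the plasmid can recombine, which is a common concern with LTR-containing vectors.

The transfer cassette has a third-generation, self-inactivating layout. An RSV promoter drives a truncated HIV-1 5' LTR, followed by the Ψ packaging signal with a gag fragment, the Rev response element, a cPPT/CTS element, and a ΔU3 3' LTR followed by an SV40 polyadenylation signal. Within this unit, an SV40 early promoter/origin region drives puromycin N-acetyltransferase for selection of transduced cells. A separate EF-1α promoter drives constitutive expression of the ZNF628 coding sequence, annotated as a transcriptional activator that binds a GT-box motif and has a role in spermiogenesis. A WPRE downstream of the ORF enhances transcript expression. The barcode is not annotated in the feature table. A short U6 promoter fragment lies between the ORF and the WPRE, and its function is not stated in the record. The construct is intended for producing lentivirus to overexpress ZNF628, alone or in pooled transcription factor screens such as directed differentiation studies.
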