Addgene plasmid #143066: TFORF0708
Purpose: Lentiviral vector for overexpressing transcription factor ORFs with unique 24-bp barcodes. Barcodes facilitate identification of transcription factors in pooled screens.
Depositing lab: Feng Zhang. Depositing organization: Broad Institute. Publication: A transcription factor atlas of directed differentiation. Joung J, Ma S, Tay T, Geiger-Schuller KR, Kirchgatterer PC, Verdine VK, Guo B, Arias-Garcia MA, Allen WE, Singh A, Kuksenko O, Abudayyeh OO, Gootenberg JS, Fu Z, Macrae RK, Buenrostro JD, Regev A, Zhang F. Cell. 2023 Jan 5;186(1):209-229.e26. doi: 10.1016/j.cell.2022.11.026. PubMed 36608654.
Backbone
  Vector backbone: pLX_TRC317
  Backbone manufacturer: Broad Institute Genetic Perturbation Platform
  Backbone size w/o insert (bp): 8264
  Vector type: Mammalian Expression, Lentiviral
  Selectable markers: Puromycin
Growth in bacteria
  Bacterial resistance: Ampicillin, 100 μg/mL
  Growth temperature: 37°C
  Growth strain: NEB Stable
  Copy number: High Copy
Gene/Insert
  Gene/Insert name: ZNF628
  Species: H. sapiens (human)
  Insert size (bp): 3281
  Entrez Gene: ZNF628 (a.k.a. ZEC, Zfp628, MGC105139)
  Promoter: EF1a
  Cloning method: Unknown
  Sequencing primers: 5′ GGGTGGAGACTGAAGTTAGGCCAG; 3′ CACATAGCGTAAAAGGAGCAACATAG
Terms and licenses: Academic/Nonprofit Terms; Industry Terms: Not Available to Industry
Depositor comments: NM_033113,ENST00000598519 . The transcription factor ORF portion of this plasmid was synthesized by Genewiz. Please test multiple small colonies in case of plasmid recombination. To make this collection available in a timely manner, a portion of this collection was not fully sequenced by Addgene. If an Addgene verified full plasmid sequence is not available, please contact us prior to placing an order to request the full sequence.
How to cite: TFORF0708 was a gift from Feng Zhang (Addgene plasmid # 143066 ; http://n2t.net/addgene:143066 ; RRID:Addgene_143066)
