>Addgene plasmid #143066 | TFORF0708 | depositor partial sequence | sequence record 281336 | Insert
ACCGCCACCATGTCAGGTGTGATGGTCGGCTCCCACGCGGACATGGCGCCGGCCTCTACTGCGGAGGGGG
CCGGGGAGAAGCCAGGCCCTGCGGCCCCTGCCCCGGCGGCCCAGTACGAATGTGGGGAGTGTGGCAAGTC
ATTCCGGTGGTCGTCCCGGCTCCTGCACCACCAGCGCACGCACACAGGCGAGCGGCCCTACAAGTGCCCA
GACTGCCCCAAGGCTTTCAAAGGCTCCTCGGCCCTGCTCTACCACCAGCGAGGCCACACGGGCGAGCGGC
CCTACCAGTGCCCCGACTGTCCCAAGGCCTTCAAGCGCTCCTCTCTGCTGCAGATCCACCGTAGCGTGCA
CACCGGCCTGCGGGCCTTCATCTGCGGCCAGTGCGGCCTGGCCTTCAAGTGGTCGTCCCACTACCAGTAC
CACTTAAGGCAGCACACAGGCGAGCGCCCCTACCCGTGCCCGGACTGCCCCAAGGCCTTCAAGAACTCGT
CCAGCCTGCGGCGCCACCGCCACGTGCACACCGGCGAGCGGCCCTACACCTGTGGAGTCTGCGGGAAGAG
CTTCACGCAGAGCACCAACCTGCGGCAGCACCAGCGCGTGCACACGGGCGAGCGGCCCTTCCGCTGCCCG
CTCTGCCCCAAGACCTTCACCCACTCCTCCAACCTGCTGCTGCACCAGCGCACGCACGGCGCCGCCCCCG
CCCCGGGTACCGCCTCCGCGGCCCCGCCCCCCCAGTCCCGGGAGCCCGGCAAGGTCTTCGTGTGCGACGC
CTACCTGCAGCGGCACCTCCAGCCCCACAGCCCGCCCGCGCCTCCCGCCCCGCCGCCCCCGCCCCCGCCC
GTGGTGCCTGAGCTCTTTTTGGCGGCGGCGGAGACCACGGTGGAGCTGGTGTACCGCTGCGATGGCTGCG
AGCAGGGATTCAGCAGCGAGGAGCTGCTCCTGGAGCACCAGCCGTGCCCCGGGCCCGATGCGGCGCCCCA
GCCCCAGGAGGCACCCGCCGAGGCGCCCAAGGCCGACCAGCCACCGTCCCCTCTGCCGCAGCCCCCTCCT
CCCGCCGCCGCCCCCGCGCCTGGCTTTGCCTGTCTGCCCTGCGGCAAGTCCTTCCGGACGGTGGCTGGGC
TCTCCCGCCACCAGCACAGCCACGGGGCTGCCGGCGGGCAAGCGTTCCGCTGCGGCAGCTGCGACGGCTC
CTTCCCGCAGCTGGCCAGCCTCCTGGCGCATCAGCAGTGCCACGTGGAAGAGGCCGCGGCCGGGCGCCCG
CCCCCGCAGGCTGAGGCTGCGGAGGTGACCTGCCCCCAGGAACCGCTGGCGCCTGCCGCCCCCGTCCCGC
CGCCACCCCCGTCCGCCCCCGCTTCTGCGGAGCGGCCCTACAAATGTGCCGAGTGCGGCAAGTCCTTCAA
GGGCTCCTCCGGGCTGCGCTACCACCTGCGGGACCACACGGGCGAGCGGCCCTACCAGTGTGGCGAGTGC
GGCAAGGCCTTCAAGCGCTCCTCCCTGCTGGCCATCCACCAGCGGGTGCACACGGGCCTGCGGGCCTTCA
CCTGTGGCCAGTGCGGCCTCACCTTCAAGTGGTCGTCCCACTACCAGTACCACCTGCGGCTGCACTCTGG
CGAGCGGCCCTACGCCTGCGGGGAGTGTGGCAAGGCCTTCCGCAACACGTCGTGCCTGCGTCGCCACCGC
CACGTGCACACTGGCGAGAGGCCCCACGCCTGCGGTGTCTGCGGCAAGAGCTTCGCGCAGACCTCCAACC
TGCGGCAGCACCAGCGCGTGCACACGGGCGAGCGGCCCTTCCGCTGCCCGCTCTGCCCCAAGACCTTCAC
CCACTCCTCCAACCTGCTGCTGCACCAGCGCACGCACTCGGCGGAGCGCCCCTTCACCTGCCCCATCTGC
GGTCGCGGCTTCGTTATGGCCGCCTATCTGCAGCGGCACCTGAGGACGCACGCCCCGGCCAACACGCCTC
CCAGCACCACAGCCCCTGCCGCCGGCCCCCAGCCCCCTGCTCCACTGGCTGCTGCGCGGGCCCCGCCAGC
CACCCAAGATGTCCACGTCCTGCCCCACCTCCAGGCCACGCTCTCCCTCGAGGTGGCGGGGGGCACGGCC
CAGGCCCCGAGCTTGGGGCCAGCAGCGCCCAACTCTCAGACGTTCCTCCTGGTGCAAACTGCCCAGGGCC
TCCAGCTGATCCCCAGCAGCGTGCAGCCCCCTACACCTCCGCCCCCTCCCGCACCTCCCAAGCTCATCCT
GCTGCCCTCCTCCAGTGCTGGGGCTGGGGGCGGCCGTGCAAGGCAGGGCCCGCGGGCAGTGGGGAAAGCG
GGCCAGGGGGCGGGAGTGGTCTGGCTGCCAGGCCCTGGGGGTCTAGGGGTGCAGGGAGCGGCCAGCGCTG
GGGCCAGCGGGACAGGGCAGAGCCTCATCGTTCTGCAGAATGTGGGGGGTGGGGAGGCAGGGCCACAGGA
AATGAGTGGGGTGCAGCTCCAGCCCCTCCGACCAGCCCCAGAAGTAACCACGGTCCAGCTCCAGCCAGCG
CAGGAGGTGACCACAGTCCAGCTCCAGCCAGCACAGGAAGTAACCACGGTCCAGCTCCAGCCAGCACAGG
AGGTGACCACGGTCCAGCTCCAGCCCGTGGCCGGCCAGCTCTCCAATTCCAGTGGGGGAGCTGTGGCTAC
TGAGGCACCCAACCTGCTGGTTGTTCAGAGCGGGGCAGCTGAGGAGTTGCTCACTGGCCCGGGCCCCGGG
GAGGCGGGGGATGGCGAGGCCAGCACTGGTGTGGTCCAGGATGTCCTCTTTGAGACACTCCAGACGGACG
AGGGCTTGCAGAGCGTGCTGGTGCTGAGCGGGGCCGATGGCGAACAGACTCGACTCTGCGTACAGGAGGT
AGAAACACTTCCTCCTGGGCTGACGGAGCCGCCTGCCACCGGCCCACCCGGACAGAAACTCCTCATCATC
CGCAGCGCCCCAGCCACTGAGCTGCTGGACAGCAGCAACACTGGAGGAGGCACCGCCACGCTGCAGCTCC
TGGCCCCACCGCCGTCAGGCCCAGCCTCGGGCCCCGCGGGGCTCCCCGGGGCTCCAGCCTCCCAGATGGT
GCAAGTGGTCCCCGCAGGAGCTGGGCCTGGTGTTATGACCCCTCAGGGCCTGCCCTCCATCCAGATTGTC
CAGACTCTACCCGCAGTCCAGCTGGTGCACACGTTTTAGTAATGAACTAGTCCGTAACTTGAAAGTATTT
CGATTTCTTGGCTTTATATATCTTGTGGAAAGGACGACGGAGGCGGTTCACTCCGCTAGGA
