>Addgene plasmid #143066 | TFORF0708 | depositor partial sequence | sequence record 281337 | Barcode
CGGAGGCGGTTCACTCCGCTAGGA
